Addgene plasmid #76227: TYRO3 gRNA (BRDN0001147880)
Purpose: 3rd generation lentiviral gRNA plasmid targeting human TYRO3
Depositing lab: John Doench & David Root. Depositing organization: Broad Institute. Publication: Optimized sgRNA design to maximize activity and minimize off-target effects of CRISPR-Cas9. Doench JG, Fusi N, Sullender M, Hegde M, Vaimberg EW, Donovan KF, Smith I, Tothova Z, Wilen C, Orchard R, Virgin HW, Listgarten J, Root DE. Nat Biotechnol. 2016 Jan 18. doi: 10.1038/nbt.3437. PubMed 26780180.
Backbone
  Vector backbone: lentiGuide-Puro
  Backbone manufacturer: Zhang Lab (Addgene plasmid # 52963)
  Vector type: Mammalian Expression, Lentiviral, CRISPR
  Selectable markers: Puromycin
Growth in bacteria
  Bacterial resistance: Ampicillin, 100 μg/mL
  Growth temperature: 37°C
  Growth strain: DH5alpha
  Copy number: High Copy
Gene/Insert
  Gene/Insert name: TYRO3 (alt names: TYRO3; NM_006293.3)
  gRNA/shRNA sequence: CCTACCTTGAAGGTGAACAG
  Species: H. sapiens (human)
  Entrez Gene: TYRO3 (a.k.a. BYK, Dtk, Etk-2, RSE, Rek, Sky, Tif)
  Promoter: hU6
  Cloning method: Unknown
  Sequencing primers: 5′ U6-F; 3′ pS2-R
Terms and licenses: Academic/Nonprofit Terms; Industry Terms: Not Available to Industry
Depositor comments: The gRNA was designed to target the following Genbank reference sequence(s): NM_006293.3. Note that this plasmid does NOT contain Cas9. It should be used in conjunction with lentiCas9-Blast (Addgene #52962) or otherwise with cell lines already expressing Cas9. Browse the full kinome gRNA library at http://www.addgene.org/pooled-library/broadgpp-human-kinome/ or visit http://www.broadinstitute.org/rnai/public/ for detailed protocols and information.
How to cite: TYRO3 gRNA (BRDN0001147880) was a gift from John Doench & David Root (Addgene plasmid # 76227 ; http://n2t.net/addgene:76227 ; RRID:Addgene_76227)
