[The description below was written by a language model from this plasmid's Addgene catalogue record and pLannotate feature annotations shown in this document.]
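Description:
TYRO3 gRNA (BRDN0001147880) is a third-generation lentiviral transfer plasmid built on the lentiGuide-Puro backbone that expresses a single CRISPR guide RNA directed against human TYRO3, a receptor tyrosine kinase gene; the guide was designed against the NM_006293.3 reference transcript. It is propagated in E. coli at high copy from a ColE1/pUC-type origin under ampicillin selection (AmpR, β-lactamase). The backbone also carries an f1 origin, an SV40 origin and poly(A) signal, and remnants of lac and phage-promoter cloning sequences.

The viral cassette begins with an RSV promoter fused to a truncated HIV-1 5' LTR, which makes genomic RNA production Tat-independent. This is followed by the Ψ packaging signal with a partial gag sequence and by the Rev response element for nuclear export of the full-length transcript. Downstream, a human U6 RNA polymerase III promoter drives the TYRO3-specific spacer joined to the Streptococcus pyogenes Cas9 guide RNA scaffold. A central polypurine tract follows, and then an EF-1α core promoter with its intron A drives puromycin N-acetyltransferase for selecting transduced mammalian cells. A WPRE enhances transcript expression, and the ΔU3 3' LTR renders the integrated provirus self-inactivating.

The plasmid does not encode Cas9, so it has to be paired with a separate Cas9 vector such as lentiCas9-Blast or used in cells that already express the nuclease. It is an individual clone corresponding to a human kinome guide library designed with optimized sgRNA rules, and it is suited to knockout of TYRO3 after lentiviral delivery.
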