Features (pLannotate 1.2.2; 29 found; start..end, strand, type, name):
     14..80      +  CDS            small t antigen (fragment): SV40 (simian virus 40) small t antigen
    106..317     +  promoter       EF-1α core promoter: core promoter for human elongation factor EF-1α
    318..1256    +  intron         EF-1α intron A: intron upstream of the start codon of human EF-1α
   1278..1877    +  CDS            PuroR (fragment): puromycin N-acetyltransferase; pac from Streptomyces; confers resistance to puromycin
   1893..2481    +  misc_feature   WPRE: woodchuck hepatitis virus posttranscriptional regulatory element
   2532..2551    +  misc_feature   cPPT/CTS (fragment): central polypurine tract and central termination sequence of HIV-1
   2553..2786    +  LTR            3' LTR (ΔU3): self-inactivating 3' long terminal repeat (LTR) from HIV-1
   2864..2985    +  polyA_signal   SV40 poly(A) signal: SV40 polyadenylation signal
   3025..3160    +  rep_origin     SV40 ori: SV40 origin of replication
   3181..3199    -  promoter       T7 promoter: promoter for bacteriophage T7 RNA polymerase
   3207..3362    +  CDS            lacZα (fragment): LacZα fragment of β-galactosidase; lacZ fragment
   3367..3795    +  rep_origin     f1 ori (sequence partly withheld): f1 bacteriophage origin of replication; arrow indicates direction of (+) strand synthesis
   3848..3952    +  promoter       AmpR promoter: bla
   3953..4813    +  CDS            AmpR: β-lactamase; bla; confers resistance to ampicillin, carbenicillin, and related antibiotics
   4984..5572    +  rep_origin     ori: high-copy-number ColE1/pMB1/pBR322/pUC origin of replication
   5755..5847    +  CDS            lacI (fragment): lac repressor; lacI; The lac repressor binds to the lac operator to inhibit transcription in E. coli. This inhibition can be relieved by adding lactose or isopropyl-β-D-thiogalactopyranoside (IPTG).
   5860..5881    +  protein_bind   CAP binding site: CAP binding activates transcription in the presence of cAMP. E. coli catabolite activator protein
   5896..5926    +  promoter       lac promoter: promoter for the E. coli lac operon
   5934..5950    +  protein_bind   lac operator: The lac repressor binds to the lac operator to inhibit transcription in E. coli. This inhibition can be relieved by adding lactose or isopropyl-β-D-thiogalactopyranoside (IPTG). lac repressor encoded by lacI
   5995..6013    +  promoter       T3 promoter: promoter for bacteriophage T3 RNA polymerase
   6041..6267    +  promoter       RSV promoter: Rous sarcoma virus enhancer/promoter
   6268..6448    +  LTR            5' LTR (truncated): truncated 5' long terminal repeat (LTR) from HIV-1
   6495..6620    +  misc_feature   HIV-1 Ψ: packaging signal of human immunodeficiency virus type 1
   6604..6967    +  CDS            HIV-1 gag (fragment): gag protein from human immunodeficiency virus 1; gag
   7113..7346    +  misc_feature   RRE: The Rev response element (RRE) of HIV-1 allows for Rev-dependent mRNA export from the nucleus to the cytoplasm.
   7723..7749    +  CDS            Rev (fragment): human immunodeficiency virus 1 (HIV-1) Rev protein; rev; enhances nuclear export of unspliced and incompletely spliced viral mRNAs
   7753..7993    +  promoter       U6 promoter: RNA polymerase III promoter for human U6 snRNA
   8023..8098    +  misc_RNA       gRNA scaffold: guide RNA scaffold for the Streptococcus pyogenes CRISPR/Cas9 system
   8154..8271    +  misc_feature   cPPT/CTS: central polypurine tract and central termination sequence of HIV-1
>Addgene plasmid #76227 | TYRO3 gRNA (BRDN0001147880) | addgene full sequence | sequence record 185430 | Addgene Assembled Sequence
CCCGGGTGCAAAGATGGATAAAGTTTTAAACAGAGAGGAATCTTTGCAGCTAATGGACCTTCTAGGTCTT
GAAAGGAGTGGGAATTGGCTCCGGTGCCCGTCAGTGGGCAGAGCGCACATCGCCCACAGTCCCCGAGAAG
TTGGGGGGAGGGGTCGGCAATTGATCCGGTGCCTAGAGAAGGTGGCGCGGGGTAAACTGGGAAAGTGATG
TCGTGTACTGGCTCCGCCTTTTTCCCGAGGGTGGGGGAGAACCGTATATAAGTGCAGTAGTCGCCGTGAA
CGTTCTTTTTCGCAACGGGTTTGCCGCCAGAACACAGGTAAGTGCCGTGTGTGGTTCCCGCGGGCCTGGC
CTCTTTACGGGTTATGGCCCTTGCGTGCCTTGAATTACTTCCACCTGGCTGCAGTACGTGATTCTTGATC
CCGAGCTTCGGGTTGGAAGTGGGTGGGAGAGTTCGAGGCCTTGCGCTTAAGGAGCCCCTTCGCCTCGTGC
TTGAGTTGAGGCCTGGCCTGGGCGCTGGGGCCGCCGCGTGCGAATCTGGTGGCACCTTCGCGCCTGTCTC
GCTGCTTTCGATAAGTCTCTAGCCATTTAAAATTTTTGATGACCTGCTGCGACGCTTTTTTTCTGGCAAG
ATAGTCTTGTAAATGCGGGCCAAGATCTGCACACTGGTATTTCGGTTTTTGGGGCCGCGGGCGGCGACGG
GGCCCGTGCGTCCCAGCGCACATGTTCGGCGAGGCGGGGCCTGCGAGCGCGGCCACCGAGAATCGGACGG
GGGTAGTCTCAAGCTGGCCGGCCTGCTCTGGTGCCTGGCCTCGCGCCGCCGTGTATCGCCCCGCCCTGGG
CGGCAAGGCTGGCCCGGTCGGCACCAGTTGCGTGAGCGGAAAGATGGCCGCTTCCCGGCCCTGCTGCAGG
GAGCTCAAAATGGAGGACGCGGCGCTCGGGAGAGCGGGCGGGTGAGTCACCCACACAAAGGAAAAGGGCC
TTTCCGTCCTCAGCCGTCGCTTCATGTGACTCCACGGAGTACCGGGCGCCGTCCAGGCACCTCGATTAGT
TCTCGAGCTTTTGGAGTACGTCGTCTTTAGGTTGGGGGGAGGGGTTTTATGCGATGGAGTTTCCCCACAC
TGAGTGGGTGGAGACTGAAGTTAGGCCAGCTTGGCACTTGATGTAATTCTCCTTGGAATTTGCCCTTTTT
GAGTTTGGATCTTGGTTCATTCTCAAGCCTCAGACAGTGGTTCAAAGTTTTTTTCTTCCATTTCAGGTGT
CGTGACGTACGGCCACCATGACCGAGTACAAGCCCACGGTGCGCCTCGCCACCCGCGACGACGTCCCCAG
GGCCGTACGCACCCTCGCCGCCGCGTTCGCCGACTACCCCGCCACGCGCCACACCGTCGATCCGGACCGC
CACATCGAGCGGGTCACCGAGCTGCAAGAACTCTTCCTCACGCGCGTCGGGCTCGACATCGGCAAGGTGT
GGGTCGCGGACGACGGCGCCGCCGTGGCGGTCTGGACCACGCCGGAGAGCGTCGAAGCGGGGGCGGTGTT
CGCCGAGATCGGCCCGCGCATGGCCGAGTTGAGCGGTTCCCGGCTGGCCGCGCAGCAACAGATGGAAGGC
CTCCTGGCGCCGCACCGGCCCAAGGAGCCCGCGTGGTTCCTGGCCACCGTCGGAGTCTCGCCCGACCACC
AGGGCAAGGGTCTGGGCAGCGCCGTCGTGCTCCCCGGAGTGGAGGCGGCCGAGCGCGCCGGGGTGCCCGC
CTTCCTGGAGACCTCCGCGCCCCGCAACCTCCCCTTCTACGAGCGGCTCGGCTTCACCGTCACCGCCGAC
GTCGAGGTGCCCGAAGGACCGCGCACCTGGTGCATGACCCGCAAGCCCGGTGCCTGAACGCGTTAAGTCG
ACAATCAACCTCTGGATTACAAAATTTGTGAAAGATTGACTGGTATTCTTAACTATGTTGCTCCTTTTAC
GCTATGTGGATACGCTGCTTTAATGCCTTTGTATCATGCTATTGCTTCCCGTATGGCTTTCATTTTCTCC
TCCTTGTATAAATCCTGGTTGCTGTCTCTTTATGAGGAGTTGTGGCCCGTTGTCAGGCAACGTGGCGTGG
TGTGCACTGTGTTTGCTGACGCAACCCCCACTGGTTGGGGCATTGCCACCACCTGTCAGCTCCTTTCCGG
GACTTTCGCTTTCCCCCTCCCTATTGCCACGGCGGAACTCATCGCCGCCTGCCTTGCCCGCTGCTGGACA
GGGGCTCGGCTGTTGGGCACTGACAATTCCGTGGTGTTGTCGGGGAAATCATCGTCCTTTCCTTGGCTGC
TCGCCTGTGTTGCCACCTGGATTCTGCGCGGGACGTCCTTCTGCTACGTCCCTTCGGCCCTCAATCCAGC
GGACCTTCCTTCCCGCGGCCTGCTGCCGGCTCTGCGGCCTCTTCCGCGTCTTCGCCTTCGCCCTCAGACG
AGTCGGATCTCCCTTTGGGCCGCCTCCCCGCGTCGACTTTAAGACCAATGACTTACAAGGCAGCTGTAGA
TCTTAGCCACTTTTTAAAAGAAAAGGGGGGACTGGAAGGGCTAATTCACTCCCAACGAAGACAAGATCTG
CTTTTTGCTTGTACTGGGTCTCTCTGGTTAGACCAGATCTGAGCCTGGGAGCTCTCTGGCTAACTAGGGA
ACCCACTGCTTAAGCCTCAATAAAGCTTGCCTTGAGTGCTTCAAGTAGTGTGTGCCCGTCTGTTGTGTGA
CTCTGGTAACTAGAGATCCCTCAGACCCTTTTAGTCAGTGTGGAAAATCTCTAGCAGTACGTATAGTAGT
TCATGTCATCTTATTATTCAGTATTTATAACTTGCAAAGAAATGAATATCAGAGAGTGAGAGGAACTTGT
TTATTGCAGCTTATAATGGTTACAAATAAAGCAATAGCATCACAAATTTCACAAATAAAGCATTTTTTTC
ACTGCATTCTAGTTGTGGTTTGTCCAAACTCATCAATGTATCTTATCATGTCTGGCTCTAGCTATCCCGC
CCCTAACTCCGCCCATCCCGCCCCTAACTCCGCCCAGTTCCGCCCATTCTCCGCCCCATGGCTGACTAAT
TTTTTTTATTTATGCAGAGGCCGAGGCCGCCTCGGCCTCTGAGCTATTCCAGAAGTAGTGAGGAGGCTTT
TTTGGAGGCCTAGGGACGTACCCAATTCGCCCTATAGTGAGTCGTATTACGCGCGCTCACTGGCCGTCGT
TTTACAACGTCGTGACTGGGAAAACCCTGGCGTTACCCAACTTAATCGCCTTGCAGCACATCCCCCTTTC
GCCAGCTGGCGTAATAGCGAAGAGGCCCGCACCGATCGCCCTTCCCAACAGTTGCGCAGCCTGAATGGCG
AATGGG
[124 nt withheld, positions 3367-3490]
C
[91 nt withheld, positions 3492-3582]
A
[49 nt withheld, positions 3584-3632]
CCTTTGACGTTGGAGTCCACGTTCTTT
[37 nt withheld, positions 3660-3696]
ACCCTATCTCGGTCTATTCTTTTGATTTATAAGGGATTTTGCCGATTTCGGCCTATTGGTTAAAAAATGA
GCTGATTTAACAAAAATTTAACGCGAATTTTAACAAAATATTAACGCTTACAATTTAGGTGGCACTTTTC
GGGGAAATGTGCGCGGAACCCCTATTTGTTTATTTTTCTAAATACATTCAAATATGTATCCGCTCATGAG
ACAATAACCCTGATAAATGCTTCAATAATATTGAAAAAGGAAGAGTATGAGTATTCAACATTTCCGTGTC
GCCCTTATTCCCTTTTTTGCGGCATTTTGCCTTCCTGTTTTTGCTCACCCAGAAACGCTGGTGAAAGTAA
AAGATGCTGAAGATCAGTTGGGTGCACGAGTGGGTTACATCGAACTGGATCTCAACAGCGGTAAGATCCT
TGAGAGTTTTCGCCCCGAAGAACGTTTTCCAATGATGAGCACTTTTAAAGTTCTGCTATGTGGCGCGGTA
TTATCCCGTATTGACGCCGGGCAAGAGCAACTCGGTCGCCGCATACACTATTCTCAGAATGACTTGGTTG
AGTACTCACCAGTCACAGAAAAGCATCTTACGGATGGCATGACAGTAAGAGAATTATGCAGTGCTGCCAT
AACCATGAGTGATAACACTGCGGCCAACTTACTTCTGACAACGATCGGAGGACCGAAGGAGCTAACCGCT
TTTTTGCACAACATGGGGGATCATGTAACTCGCCTTGATCGTTGGGAACCGGAGCTGAATGAAGCCATAC
CAAACGACGAGCGTGACACCACGATGCCTGTAGCAATGGCAACAACGTTGCGCAAACTATTAACTGGCGA
ACTACTTACTCTAGCTTCCCGGCAACAATTAATAGACTGGATGGAGGCGGATAAAGTTGCAGGACCACTT
CTGCGCTCGGCCCTTCCGGCTGGCTGGTTTATTGCTGATAAATCTGGAGCCGGTGAGCGTGGGTCTCGCG
GTATCATTGCAGCACTGGGGCCAGATGGTAAGCCCTCCCGTATCGTAGTTATCTACACGACGGGGAGTCA
GGCAACTATGGATGAACGAAATAGACAGATCGCTGAGATAGGTGCCTCACTGATTAAGCATTGGTAACTG
TCAGACCAAGTTTACTCATATATACTTTAGATTGATTTAAAACTTCATTTTTAATTTAAAAGGATCTAGG
TGAAGATCCTTTTTGATAATCTCATGACCAAAATCCCTTAACGTGAGTTTTCGTTCCACTGAGCGTCAGA
CCCCGTAGAAAAGATCAAAGGATCTTCTTGAGATCCTTTTTTTCTGCGCGTAATCTGCTGCTTGCAAACA
AAAAAACCACCGCTACCAGCGGTGGTTTGTTTGCCGGATCAAGAGCTACCAACTCTTTTTCCGAAGGTAA
CTGGCTTCAGCAGAGCGCAGATACCAAATACTGTTCTTCTAGTGTAGCCGTAGTTAGGCCACCACTTCAA
GAACTCTGTAGCACCGCCTACATACCTCGCTCTGCTAATCCTGTTACCAGTGGCTGCTGCCAGTGGCGAT
AAGTCGTGTCTTACCGGGTTGGACTCAAGACGATAGTTACCGGATAAGGCGCAGCGGTCGGGCTGAACGG
GGGGTTCGTGCACACAGCCCAGCTTGGAGCGAACGACCTACACCGAACTGAGATACCTACAGCGTGAGCT
ATGAGAAAGCGCCACGCTTCCCGAAGGGAGAAAGGCGGACAGGTATCCGGTAAGCGGCAGGGTCGGAACA
GGAGAGCGCACGAGGGAGCTTCCAGGGGGAAACGCCTGGTATCTTTATAGTCCTGTCGGGTTTCGCCACC
TCTGACTTGAGCGTCGATTTTTGTGATGCTCGTCAGGGGGGCGGAGCCTATGGAAAAACGCCAGCAACGC
GGCCTTTTTACGGTTCCTGGCCTTTTGCTGGCCTTTTGCTCACATGTTCTTTCCTGCGTTATCCCCTGAT
TCTGTGGATAACCGTATTACCGCCTTTGAGTGAGCTGATACCGCTCGCCGCAGCCGAACGACCGAGCGCA
GCGAGTCAGTGAGCGAGGAAGCGGAAGAGCGCCCAATACGCAAACCGCCTCTCCCCGCGCGTTGGCCGAT
TCATTAATGCAGCTGGCACGACAGGTTTCCCGACTGGAAAGCGGGCAGTGAGCGCAACGCAATTAATGTG
AGTTAGCTCACTCATTAGGCACCCCAGGCTTTACACTTTATGCTTCCGGCTCGTATGTTGTGTGGAATTG
TGAGCGGATAACAATTTCACACAGGAAACAGCTATGACCATGATTACGCCAAGCGCGCAATTAACCCTCA
CTAAAGGGAACAAAAGCTGGAGCTGCAAGCTTAATGTAGTCTTATGCAATACTCTTGTAGTCTTGCAACA
TGGTAACGATGAGTTAGCAACATGCCTTACAAGGAGAGAAAAAGCACCGTGCATGCCGATTGGTGGAAGT
AAGGTGGTACGATCGTGCCTTATTAGGAAGGCAACAGACGGGTCTGACATGGATTGGACGAACCACTGAA
TTGCCGCATTGCAGAGATATTGTATTTAAGTGCCTAGCTCGATACATAAACGGGTCTCTCTGGTTAGACC
AGATCTGAGCCTGGGAGCTCTCTGGCTAACTAGGGAACCCACTGCTTAAGCCTCAATAAAGCTTGCCTTG
AGTGCTTCAAGTAGTGTGTGCCCGTCTGTTGTGTGACTCTGGTAACTAGAGATCCCTCAGACCCTTTTAG
TCAGTGTGGAAAATCTCTAGCAGTGGCGCCCGAACAGGGACTTGAAAGCGAAAGGGAAACCAGAGGAGCT
CTCTCGACGCAGGACTCGGCTTGCTGAAGCGCGCACGGCAAGAGGCGAGGGGCGGCGACTGGTGAGTACG
CCAAAAATTTTGACTAGCGGAGGCTAGAAGGAGAGAGATGGGTGCGAGAGCGTCAGTATTAAGCGGGGGA
GAATTAGATCGCGATGGGAAAAAATTCGGTTAAGGCCAGGGGGAAAGAAAAAATATAAATTAAAACATAT
AGTATGGGCAAGCAGGGAGCTAGAACGATTCGCAGTTAATCCTGGCCTGTTAGAAACATCAGAAGGCTGT
AGACAAATACTGGGACAGCTACAACCATCCCTTCAGACAGGATCAGAAGAACTTAGATCATTATATAATA
CAGTAGCAACCCTCTATTGTGTGCATCAAAGGATAGAGATAAAAGACACCAAGGAAGCTTTAGACAAGAT
AGAGGAAGAGCAAAACAAAAGTAAGACCACCGCACAGCAAGCGGCCGCTGATCTTCAGACCTGGAGGAGG
AGATATGAGGGACAATTGGAGAAGTGAATTATATAAATATAAAGTAGTAAAAATTGAACCATTAGGAGTA
GCACCCACCAAGGCAAAGAGAAGAGTGGTGCAGAGAGAAAAAAGAGCAGTGGGAATAGGAGCTTTGTTCC
TTGGGTTCTTGGGAGCAGCAGGAAGCACTATGGGCGCAGCGTCAATGACGCTGACGGTACAGGCCAGACA
ATTATTGTCTGGTATAGTGCAGCAGCAGAACAATTTGCTGAGGGCTATTGAGGCGCAACAGCATCTGTTG
CAACTCACAGTCTGGGGCATCAAGCAGCTCCAGGCAAGAATCCTGGCTGTGGAAAGATACCTAAAGGATC
AACAGCTCCTGGGGATTTGGGGTTGCTCTGGAAAACTCATTTGCACCACTGCTGTGCCTTGGAATGCTAG
TTGGAGTAATAAATCTCTGGAACAGATTTGGAATCACACGACCTGGATGGAGTGGGACAGAGAAATTAAC
AATTACACAAGCTTAATACACTCCTTAATTGAAGAATCGCAAAACCAGCAAGAAAAGAATGAACAAGAAT
TATTGGAATTAGATAAATGGGCAAGTTTGTGGAATTGGTTTAACATAACAAATTGGCTGTGGTATATAAA
ATTATTCATAATGATAGTAGGAGGCTTGGTAGGTTTAAGAATAGTTTTTGCTGTACTTTCTATAGTGAAT
AGAGTTAGGCAGGGATATTCACCATTATCGTTTCAGACCCACCTCCCAACCCCGAGGGGACCCAGAGAGG
GCCTATTTCCCATGATTCCTTCATATTTGCATATACGATACAAGGCTGTTAGAGAGATAATTAGAATTAA
TTTGACTGTAAACACAAAGATATTAGTACAAAATACGTGACGTAGAAAGTAATAATTTCTTGGGTAGTTT
GCAGTTTTAAAATTATGTTTTAAAATGGACTATCATATGCTTACCGTAACTTGAAAGTATTTCGATTTCT
TGGCTTTATATATCTTGTGGAAAGGACGAAACACCGCCTACCTTGAAGGTGAACAGGTTTTAGAGCTAGA
AATAGCAAGTTAAAATAAGGCTAGTCCGTTATCAACTTGAAAAAGTGGCACCGAGTCGGTGCTTTTTTAA
GCTTGGCGTAACTAGATCTTGAGACAAATGGCAGTATTCATCCACAATTTTAAAAGAAAAGGGGGGATTG
GGGGGTACAGTGCAGGGGAAAGAATAGTAGACATAATAGCAACAGACATACAAACTAAAGAATTACAAAA
ACAAATTACAAAAATTCAAAATTTTCGGGTTTATTACAGGGACAGCAGAGATCCACTTTGGCGCCGGCTC
GAGGGGG
