>Addgene plasmid #76227 | TYRO3 gRNA (BRDN0001147880) | depositor partial sequence | sequence record 143687 | Target Sequence
CCTACCTTGAAGGTGAACAG
