>Addgene plasmid #76227 | TYRO3 gRNA (BRDN0001147880) | addgene partial sequence | sequence record 185429 | hU6-F
AGAAAGTAATAATTTCTTGGGTAGTTTGCAGTTTTAAAATTATGTTTTAAAATGGACTATCATATGCTTA
CCGTAACTTGAAAGTATTTCGATTTCTTGGCTTTATATATCTTGTGGAAAGGACGAAACACCGCCTACCT
TGAAGGTGAACAGGTTTTAGAGCTAGAAATAGCAAGTTAAAATAAGGCTAGTCCGTTATCAACTTGAAAA
AGTGGCACCGAGTCGGTGCTTTTTTAAGCTTGGCGTAACTAGATCTTGAGACAAATGGCAGTATTCATCC
ACAATTTTAAAAGAAAAGGGGGGATTGGGGGGTACAGTGCAGGGGAAAGAATAGTAGACATAATAGCAAC
AGACATACAAACTAAAGAATTACAAAAACAAATTACAAAAATTCAAAATTTTCGGGTTTATTACAGGGAC
AGCAGAGATCCACTTTGGCGCCGGCTCGAGGGGGCCCGGGTGCAAAGATGGATAAAGTTTTAAACAGAGA
GGAATCTTTGCAGCTAATGGACCTTCTAGGTCTTGAAAGGAGTGGGAATTGGCTCCGGTGCCCGTCAGTG
GGCAGAGCGC
